Addgene plasmid #42786: TAL3323
Depositing lab: Keith Joung. Depositing organization: Massachusetts General Hospital. Publication: Targeted gene disruption in somatic zebrafish cells using engineered TALENs. Sander JD, Cade L, Khayter C, Reyon D, Peterson RT, Joung JK, Yeh JR. Nat Biotechnol. 2011 Aug 5;29(8):697-8. doi: 10.1038/nbt.1934. PubMed 21822241.
Backbone
  Vector backbone: JDS71
  Backbone manufacturer: Addgene plasmid #32287
  Backbone size w/o insert (bp): 6447
  Vector type: Mammalian Expression ; T7
Growth in bacteria
  Bacterial resistance: Ampicillin, 100 μg/mL
  Growth temperature: 37°C
  Growth strain: XL1 Blue
  Copy number: High Copy
Gene/Insert
  Gene/Insert name: ZebrafishCommunity-nr5a2-right (alt name: nr5a2)
  Species: D. rerio (zebrafish)
  Insert size (bp): 1640
  Entrez Gene: nr5a2 (a.k.a. CH211-212L17.1, ff1a, ftz, ftzf1, sf1, zFF1, zFF1A, zFF1B)
  Promoter: CMV
  Tag / fusion protein: 3X Flag (N terminal on backbone); WT FOKI (C terminal on backbone)
  Cloning method: Restriction Enzyme; 5′ cloning site N/A (destroyed during cloning); 3′ cloning site N/A (destroyed during cloning)
  Sequencing primers: 5′ CMV-F; 3′ BGH-rev
Terms and licenses: Academic/Nonprofit Terms; Industry Terms: Not Available to Industry
Depositor comments: Target binding site: TCTCCGCACACTGGACAC It is strongly recommended that users perform a diagnostic digest to verify this plasmid prior to use. For example, a double digest of the plasmid with BamHI and KpnI should result in two bands at 2.3kb and 5.8kb.
How to cite: TAL3323 was a gift from Keith Joung (Addgene plasmid # 42786 ; http://n2t.net/addgene:42786 ; RRID:Addgene_42786)
