[The description below was written by a language model from this plasmid's Addgene catalogue record.]
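Description:
TAL3323 is a TALEN expression plasmid built on the JDS71 backbone (about 6.4 kb without insert), a mammalian expression vector that also carries a T7 promoter. It is maintained in E. coli as a high-copy plasmid under ampicillin selection. The record gives no feature table, so the origin of replication and polyadenylation signal are not explicitly listed, although the use of a BGH reverse sequencing primer suggests a BGH terminator region downstream of the coding sequence.

The roughly 1.6 kb insert, named ZebrafishCommunity-nr5a2-right, is an engineered TAL effector repeat array designed to recognise a specific 18-nucleotide site in the zebrafish nr5a2 gene (also known as ff1a or ftzf1). It is not the nr5a2 coding sequence itself. The array was cloned by restriction enzyme methods that destroyed the junction sites, placing it in frame with backbone-encoded elements: an N-terminal 3X FLAG tag for detection and a C-terminal wild-type FokI nuclease domain. Because FokI cleaves only as a dimer, this "right" monomer is meant to be paired with a corresponding "left" TALEN binding the opposite strand nearby, so that the two nuclease domains meet over the spacer and introduce a double-strand break, whose error-prone repair yields disruptive indels.

Expression is driven by the CMV promoter in transfected cells, while the T7 promoter allows in vitro transcription of TALEN mRNA, the usual form for injection into zebrafish embryos. The construct comes from work on targeted gene disruption in somatic zebrafish cells and serves for mutagenesis of the nr5a2 locus.
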