>Addgene plasmid #42786 | TAL3323 | depositor partial sequence | sequence record 57906 | TAL3323 sequence 2430 bps
TCTAGAGCTAGCACCATGGACTACAAAGACCATGACGGTGATTATAAAGATCATGACATCGATTACAAGG
ATGACGATGACAAGATGGCCCCCAAGAAGAAGAGGAAGGTGGGCATTCACCGCGGGGTACCTATGGTGGA
CTTGAGGACACTCGGTTATTCGCAACAGCAACAGGAGAAAATCAAGCCTAAGGTCAGGAGCACCGTCGCG
CAACACCACGAGGCGCTTGTGGGGCATGGCTTCACTCATGCGCATATTGTCGCGCTTTCACAGCACCCTG
CGGCGCTTGGGACGGTGGCTGTCAAATACCAAGATATGATTGCGGCCCTGCCCGAAGCCACGCACGAGGC
AATTGTAGGGGTCGGTAAACAGTGGTCGGGAGCGCGAGCACTTGAGGCGCTGCTGACTGTGGCGGGTGAG
CTTAGGGGGCCTCCGCTCCAGCTCGACACCGGGCAGCTGCTGAAGATCGCGAAGAGAGGGGGAGTAACAG
CGGTAGAGGCAGTGCACGCCTGGCGCAATGCGCTCACCGGGGCCCCCTTGAACCTGACCCCAGACCAGGT
AGTCGCAATCGCGTCACATGACGGGGGAAAGCAAGCCCTGGAAACCGTGCAAAGGTTGTTGCCGGTCCTT
TGTCAAGACCACGGCCTTACACCGGAGCAAGTCGTGGCCATTGCAAGCAATGGGGGTGGCAAACAGGCTC
TTGAGACGGTTCAGAGACTTCTCCCAGTTCTCTGTCAAGCCCACGGGCTGACTCCCGATCAAGTTGTAGC
GATTGCGTCGCATGACGGAGGGAAACAAGCATTGGAGACTGTCCAACGGCTCCTTCCCGTGTTGTGTCAA
GCCCACGGTTTGACGCCTGCACAAGTGGTCGCCATCGCCAGCCATGATGGCGGTAAGCAGGCGCTGGAAA
CAGTACAGCGCCTGCTGCCTGTACTGTGCCAGGATCATGGACTGACCCCAGACCAGGTAGTCGCAATCGC
GAACAATAATGGGGGAAAGCAAGCCCTGGAAACCGTGCAAAGGTTGTTGCCGGTCCTTTGTCAAGACCAC
GGCCTTACACCGGAGCAAGTCGTGGCCATTGCATCCCACGACGGTGGCAAACAGGCTCTTGAGACGGTTC
AGAGACTTCTCCCAGTTCTCTGTCAAGCCCACGGGCTGACTCCCGATCAAGTTGTAGCGATTGCGTCGAA
CATTGGAGGGAAACAAGCATTGGAGACTGTCCAACGGCTCCTTCCCGTGTTGTGTCAAGCCCACGGTTTG
ACGCCTGCACAAGTGGTCGCCATCGCCAGCCATGATGGCGGTAAGCAGGCGCTGGAAACAGTACAGCGCC
TGCTGCCTGTACTGTGCCAGGATCATGGACTGACCCCAGACCAGGTAGTCGCAATCGCGTCGAACATTGG
GGGAAAGCAAGCCCTGGAAACCGTGCAAAGGTTGTTGCCGGTCCTTTGTCAAGACCACGGCCTTACACCG
GAGCAAGTCGTGGCCATTGCATCCCACGACGGTGGCAAACAGGCTCTTGAGACGGTTCAGAGACTTCTCC
CAGTTCTCTGTCAAGCCCACGGGCTGACTCCCGATCAAGTTGTAGCGATTGCGTCCAACGGTGGAGGGAA
ACAAGCATTGGAGACTGTCCAACGGCTCCTTCCCGTGTTGTGTCAAGCCCACGGTTTGACGCCTGCACAA
GTGGTCGCCATCGCCAACAACAACGGCGGTAAGCAGGCGCTGGAAACAGTACAGCGCCTGCTGCCTGTAC
TGTGCCAGGATCATGGACTGACCCCAGACCAGGTAGTCGCAATCGCGAACAATAATGGGGGAAAGCAAGC
CCTGGAAACCGTGCAAAGGTTGTTGCCGGTCCTTTGTCAAGACCACGGCCTTACACCGGAGCAAGTCGTG
GCCATTGCAAGCAACATCGGTGGCAAACAGGCTCTTGAGACGGTTCAGAGACTTCTCCCAGTTCTCTGTC
AAGCCCACGGGCTGACTCCCGATCAAGTTGTAGCGATTGCGTCGCATGACGGAGGGAAACAAGCATTGGA
GACTGTCCAACGGCTCCTTCCCGTGTTGTGTCAAGCCCACGGTTTGACGCCTGCACAAGTGGTCGCCATC
GCCTCCAATATTGGCGGTAAGCAGGCGCTGGAAACAGTACAGCGCCTGCTGCCTGTACTGTGCCAGGATC
ATGGACTGACACCCGAACAGGTGGTCGCCATTGCTTCCCACGACGGAGGACGGCCAGCCTTGGAGTCCAT
CGTAGCCCAATTGTCCAGGCCCGATCCCGCGTTGGCTGCGTTAACGAATGACCATCTGGTGGCGTTGGCA
TGTCTTGGTGGACGACCCGCGCTCGATGCAGTCAAAAAGGGTCTGCCTCATGCTCCCGCATTGATCAAAA
GAACCAACCGGCGGATTCCCGAGAGAACTTCCCATCGAGTCGCGGGATCC
