>Addgene plasmid #42786 | TAL3323 | addgene partial sequence | sequence record 60777 | JDS-TALEN-F 5'-TAGGGGTCGGTAAACAGTGG-3'
TGTGGCGGGTGAGCTTAGGGGGCCTCCGCTCCAGCTCGACACCGGGCAGCTGCTGAAGATCGCGAAGAGA
GGGGGAGTAACAGCGGTAGAGGCAGTGCACGCCTGGCGCAATGCGCTCACCGGGGCCCCCTTGAACCTGA
CCCCAGACCAGGTAGTCGCAATCGCGTCACATGACGGGGGAAAGCAAGCCCTGGAAACCGTGCAAAGGTT
GTTGCCGGTCCTTTGTCAAGACCACGGCCTTACACCGGAGCAAGTCGTGGCCATTGCAAGCAATGGGGGT
GGCAAACAGGCTCTTGAGACGGTTCAGAGACTTCTCCCAGTTCTCTGTCAAGCCCACGGGCTGACTCCCG
ATCAAGTTGTAGCGATTGCGTCGCATGACGGAGGGAAACAAGCATTGGAGACTGTCCAACGGCTCCTTCC
CGTGTTGTGTCAAGCCCACGGTTTGACGCCTGCACAAGTGGTCGCCATCGCCAGCCATGATGGCGGTAAG
CAGGCGCTGGAAACAGTACAGCGCCTGCTGCCTGTACTGTGCCAGGATCATGGACTGACCCCAGACCAGG
TAGTCGCAATCGCGAACAATAATGGGGGAAAGCAAGCCCTGGAAACCGTGCAAAGGTTGTTGCCGGTCCT
TTGTCAAGACCACGGCCTTACACCGGAGCAAGTCGTGGCCATTGCATCCCACGACGGTGGCAAACAGGCT
CTTGAGACGGTTCAGAGACTTCTCCCAGTTCTCTGTCAAGCCCACGGGCTGACTCCCGATCAAGTTGTAG
CGATTGCGTCGAA
